Addgene plasmid #148334: pnEA-NpH-HsNot3_607-748-Y702A-NpM-HsNot2_350-540_AB
Purpose: Bacterial Expression of HsNot3_607-748-Y702A-HsNot2_350-540
Depositing lab: Elisa Izaurralde. Depositing organization: Max Planck Institute for Developmental Biology. Publication: Distinct modes of recruitment of the CCR4-NOT complex by Drosophila and vertebrate Nanos. Raisch T, Bhandari D, Sabath K, Helms S, Valkov E, Weichenrieder O, Izaurralde E. EMBO J. 2016 May 2;35(9):974-90. doi: 10.15252/embj.201593634. Epub 2016 Mar 11. PubMed 26968986.
Backbone
  Vector backbone: Unknown
  Vector type: Bacterial Expression
Growth in bacteria
  Bacterial resistance: Ampicillin, 100 μg/mL
  Growth temperature: 37°C
  Growth strain: DH5alpha
  Copy number: Low Copy
Gene/Insert
  Gene/Insert name: HsNot3_607-748-Y702A-HsNot2_350-540
  Species: H. sapiens (human)
  Entrez Gene: CNOT3 (a.k.a. IDDSADF, LENG2, NOT3, NOT3H)
  Cloning method: Unknown
Terms and licenses: Academic/Nonprofit Terms; Industry Terms: Not Available to Industry
Depositor comments: Plasmids from this collection were made available to the research community and donated after the lab closed. Please note that the sequence provided by the depositing laboratory may be theoretical/predicted or based on Sanger sequencing results. There may be discrepancies between sequencing results obtained by Addgene and the depositor sequence. If an Addgene verified sequence is not available, please contact before placing your order to request that our lab fully sequence the plasmid.
How to cite: pnEA-NpH-HsNot3_607-748-Y702A-NpM-HsNot2_350-540_AB was a gift from Elisa Izaurralde (Addgene plasmid # 148334 ; http://n2t.net/addgene:148334 ; RRID:Addgene_148334)
