[The description below was written by a language model from this plasmid's Addgene catalogue record and pLannotate feature annotations shown in this document.]
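Description:
pnEA-NpH-HsNot3_607-748-Y702A-NpM-HsNot2_350-540_AB is a 7,967 nt bacterial co-expression plasmid for producing two human CCR4-NOT fragments together in E. coli. The catalogue lists the backbone as unknown, but the feature table shows a pBR322/pET-style architecture. It has a ColE1/pMB1-type origin with the bom region and the rop gene, consistent with the recorded low copy number, and an AmpR (β-lactamase) cassette for ampicillin selection. A lacI repressor gene with its own promoter is also present. The tet promoter and scattered tetracycline-resistance fragments appear to be disrupted backbone remnants rather than a functional marker.

The payload is a bicistronic unit driven by a T7 promoter under lac operator control and closed by a T7 terminator, so expression needs a host supplying T7 RNA polymerase and is inducible with IPTG. The first cistron has a T7 gene 10 ribosome binding site, followed by a short match to a His/TEV-type tag. That match probably reflects the N-terminal His tag implied by "NpH" in the name, though the record does not define it. Next comes CNOT3 residues 607–748 carrying the Y702A substitution; the annotation tool matched this to the mouse ortholog, while the catalogue states human. A second ribosome binding site then starts a cytosolic, signal-sequence-free MBP fused upstream of CNOT2 residues 350–540 ("NpM"). The brief SET1 hit before the terminator may be residual vector sequence.

Co-expression should allow the NOT2–NOT3 C-terminal module to assemble in vivo and be purified by affinity tags. The associated study on recruitment of the CCR4-NOT complex by Nanos proteins suggests that Y702A is an interface-testing mutant for binding assays, although the record does not explicitly say so. The deposited sequence may be theoretical.
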