Features (pLannotate 1.2.2; 23 found; start..end, strand, type, name):
    104..208     +  promoter       AmpR promoter: bla
    209..1069    +  CDS            AmpR: β-lactamase; bla; confers resistance to ampicillin, carbenicillin, and related antibiotics
   1240..1828    +  rep_origin     ori: high-copy-number ColE1/pMB1/pBR322/pUC origin of replication
   2014..2156    -  misc_feature   bom: basis of mobility region from pBR322
   2258..2449    -  CDS            rop: Rop protein, which maintains plasmids at low copy number; rop
   2466..2846    +  CDS            YPB1_ECOLX: Protein predicted: Swiss-Prot protein existence level 4. From Escherichia coli.
   3088..3712    -  CDS            TcR (fragment): tetracycline efflux protein; tet; confers resistance to tetracycline
   3727..3748    -  protein_bind   CAP binding site: CAP binding activates transcription in the presence of cAMP. E. coli catabolite activator protein
   3761..4843    -  CDS            lacI: lac repressor; lacI; The lac repressor binds to the lac operator to inhibit transcription in E. coli. This inhibition can be relieved by adding lactose or isopropyl-β-D-thiogalactopyranoside (IPTG).
   4844..4921    -  promoter       lacI promoter: lacI
   4929..5208    -  CDS            TcR (fragment): tetracycline efflux protein; tet; confers resistance to tetracycline
   5230..5248    +  promoter       T7 promoter: promoter for bacteriophage T7 RNA polymerase
   5249..5273    +  protein_bind   lac operator: The lac repressor binds to the lac operator to inhibit transcription in E. coli. This inhibition can be relieved by adding lactose or isopropyl-β-D-thiogalactopyranoside (IPTG). lac repressor encoded by lacI
   5288..5310    +  RBS            RBS: efficient ribosome binding site from bacteriophage T7 gene 10 (Olins and Rangwala, 1989)
   5329..5345    +  CDS            capTEV™ (fragment): composite tag for in vivo biotinylation, TEV protease cleavage, and 6xHis tagging
   5386..5829    +  CDS            Cnot3 (fragment): CNOT3_MOUSE - Also known as Not3. Experimental evidence at protein level: Swiss-Prot protein existence level 1. Component of the CCR4-NOT complex which is one of the major cellular mRNA deadenylases and is linked to various cellular processes including bulk mRNA degradation, miRNA-mediated repression, translational repression during translational initiation and general transcription regulation. Additional complex functions may be a consequence of its influence on mRNA expression. May be involved in metabolic regulation; may be involved in recruitment of the CCR4-NOT complex to deadenylation ta
   5857..5879    +  RBS            RBS: efficient ribosome binding site from bacteriophage T7 gene 10 (Olins and Rangwala, 1989)
   5890..6986    +  CDS            MBP (fragment): maltose binding protein from E. coli; malE (mutated); This version of the gene does not encode a signal sequence, so MBP will remain in the cytosol.
   7038..7610    +  CDS            CNOT2 (fragment): CNOT2_HUMAN - Also known as CDC36, NOT2. Experimental evidence at protein level: Swiss-Prot protein existence level 1. Component of the CCR4-NOT complex which is one of the major cellular mRNA deadenylases and is linked to various cellular processes including bulk mRNA degradation, miRNA-mediated repression, translational repression during translational initiation and general transcription regulation. Additional complex functions may be a consequence of its influence on mRNA expression. Required for the CCR4- NOT complex structural integrity. Can repress transcription and may link the CCR4-NOT
   7651..7700    +  CDS            SET1 (fragment): solubility-enhancement tag derived from T7 phage gene 10B
   7708..7755    +  terminator     T7 terminator: transcription terminator for bacteriophage T7 RNA polymerase
   7778..7882    -  CDS            TcR (fragment): tetracycline efflux protein; tet; confers resistance to tetracycline
   7930..7958    -  promoter       tet promoter: E. coli promoter for tetracycline efflux protein gene
>Addgene plasmid #148334 | pnEA-NpH-HsNot3_607-748-Y702A-NpM-HsNot2_350-540_AB | depositor full sequence | sequence record 290782 | Full Sequence
TTCTTGAAGACGAAAGGGCCTCGTGATACGCCTATTTTTATAGGTTAATGTCATGATAATAATGGTTTCT
TAGACGTCAGGTGGCACTTTTCGGGGAAATGTGCGCGGAACCCCTATTTGTTTATTTTTCTAAATACATT
CAAATATGTATCCGCTCATGAGACAATAACCCTGATAAATGCTTCAATAATATTGAAAAAGGAAGAGTAT
GAGTATTCAACATTTCCGTGTCGCCCTTATTCCCTTTTTTGCGGCATTTTGCCTTCCTGTTTTTGCTCAC
CCAGAAACGCTGGTGAAAGTAAAAGATGCTGAAGATCAGTTGGGTGCACGAGTGGGTTACATCGAACTGG
ATCTCAACAGCGGTAAGATCCTTGAGAGTTTTCGCCCCGAAGAACGTTTTCCAATGATGAGCACTTTTAA
AGTTCTGCTATGTGGCGCGGTATTATCCCGTGTTGACGCCGGGCAAGAGCAACTCGGTCGCCGCATACAC
TATTCTCAGAATGACTTGGTTGAGTACTCACCAGTCACAGAAAAGCATCTTACGGATGGCATGACAGTAA
GAGAATTATGCAGTGCTGCCATAACCATGAGTGATAACACTGCGGCCAACTTACTTCTGACAACGATCGG
AGGACCGAAGGAGCTAACCGCTTTTTTGCACAACATGGGGGATCATGTAACTCGCCTTGATCGTTGGGAA
CCGGAGCTGAATGAAGCCATACCAAACGACGAGCGTGACACCACGATGCCTGCAGCAATGGCAACAACGT
TGCGCAAACTATTAACTGGCGAACTACTTACTCTAGCTTCCCGGCAACAATTAATAGACTGGATGGAGGC
GGATAAAGTTGCAGGACCACTTCTGCGCTCGGCCCTTCCGGCTGGCTGGTTTATTGCTGATAAATCTGGA
GCCGGTGAGCGTGGGTCTCGCGGTATCATTGCAGCACTGGGGCCAGATGGTAAGCCCTCCCGTATCGTAG
TTATCTACACGACGGGGAGTCAGGCAACTATGGATGAACGAAATAGACAGATCGCTGAGATAGGTGCCTC
ACTGATTAAGCATTGGTAACTGTCAGACCAAGTTTACTCATATATACTTTAGATTGATTTAAAACTTCAT
TTTTAATTTAAAAGGATCTAGGTGAAGATCCTTTTTGATAATCTCATGACCAAAATCCCTTAACGTGAGT
TTTCGTTCCACTGAGCGTCAGACCCCGTAGAAAAGATCAAAGGATCTTCTTGAGATCCTTTTTTTCTGCG
CGTAATCTGCTGCTTGCAAACAAAAAAACCACCGCTACCAGCGGTGGTTTGTTTGCCGGATCAAGAGCTA
CCAACTCTTTTTCCGAAGGTAACTGGCTTCAGCAGAGCGCAGATACCAAATACTGTCCTTCTAGTGTAGC
CGTAGTTAGGCCACCACTTCAAGAACTCTGTAGCACCGCCTACATACCTCGCTCTGCTAATCCTGTTACC
AGTGGCTGCTGCCAGTGGCGATAAGTCGTGTCTTACCGGGTTGGACTCAAGACGATAGTTACCGGATAAG
GCGCAGCGGTCGGGCTGAACGGGGGGTTCGTGCACACAGCCCAGCTTGGAGCGAACGACCTACACCGAAC
TGAGATACCTACAGCGTGAGCTATGAGAAAGCGCCACGCTTCCCGAAGGGAGAAAGGCGGACAGGTATCC
GGTAAGCGGCAGGGTCGGAACAGGAGAGCGCACGAGGGAGCTTCCAGGGGGAAACGCCTGGTATCTTTAT
AGTCCTGTCGGGTTTCGCCACCTCTGACTTGAGCGTCGATTTTTGTGATGCTCGTCAGGGGGGCGGAGCC
TATGGAAAAACGCCAGCAACGCGGCCTTTTTACGGTTCCTGGCCTTTTGCTGGCCTTTTGCTCACATGTT
CTTTCCTGCGTTATCCCCTGATTCTGTGGATAACCGTATTACCGCCTTTGAGTGAGCTGATACCGCTCGC
CGCAGCCGAACGACCGAGCGCAGCGAGTCAGTGAGCGAGGAAGCGGAAGAGCGCCTGATGCGGTATTTTC
TCCTTACGCATCTGTGCGGTATTTCACACCGCATATATGGTGCACTCTCAGTACAATCTGCTCTGATGCC
GCATAGTTAAGCCAGTATACACTCCGCTATCGCTACGTGACTGGGTCATGGCTGCGCCCCGACACCCGCC
AACACCCGCTGACGCGCCCTGACGGGCTTGTCTGCTCCCGGCATCCGCTTACAGACAAGCTGTGACCGTC
TCCGGGAGCTGCATGTGTCAGAGGTTTTCACCGTCATCACCGAAACGCGCGAGGCAGCTGCGGTAAAGCT
CATCAGCGTGGTCGTGAAGCGATTCACAGATGTCTGCCTGTTCATCCGCGTCCAGCTCGTTGAGTTTCTC
CAGAAGCGTTAATGTCTGGCTTCTGATAAAGCGGGCCATGTTAAGGGCGGTTTTTTCCTGTTTGGTCACT
GATGCCTCCGTGTAAGGGGGATTTCTGTTCATGGGGGTAATGATACCGATGAAACGAGAGAGGATGCTCA
CGATACGGGTTACTGATGATGAACATGCCCGGTTACTGGAACGTTGTGAGGGTAAACAACTGGCGGTATG
GATGCGGCGGGACCAGAGAAAAATCACTCAGGGTCAATGCCAGCGCTTCGTTAATACAGATGTAGGTGTT
CCACAGGGTAGCCAGCAGCATCCTGCGATGCAGATCCGGAACATAATGGTGCAGGGCGCTGACTTCCGCG
TTTCCAGACTTTACGAAACACGGAAACCGAAGACCATTCATGTTGTTGCTCAGGTCGCAGACGTTTTGCA
GCAGCAGTCGCTTCACGTTCGCTCGCGTATCGGTGATTCATTCTGCTAACCAGTAAGGCAACCCCGCCAG
CCTAGCCGGGTCCTCAACGACAGGAGCACGATCATGCGCACCCGTGGCCAGGACCCAACGCTGCCCGAGA
TGCGCCGCGTGCGGCTGCTGGAGATGGCGGACGCGATGGATATGTTCTGCCAAGGGTTGGTTTGCGCATT
CACAGTTCTCCGCAAGAATTGATTGGCTCCAATTCTTGGAGTGGTGAATCCGTTAGCGAGGTGCCGCCGG
CTTCCATTCAGGTCGAGGTGGCCCGGCTCCATGCACCGCGACGCAACGCGGGGAGGCAGACAAGGTATAG
GGCGGCGCCTACAATCCATGCCAACCCGTTCCATGTGCTCGCCGAGGCGGCATAAATCGCCGTGACGATC
AGCGGTCCAGTGATCGAAGTTAGGCTGGTAAGAGCCGCGAGCGATCCTTGAAGCTGTCCCTGATGGTCGT
CATCTACCTGCCTGGACAGCATGGCCTGCAACGCGGGCATCCCGATGCCGCCGGAAGCGAGAAGAATCAT
AATGGGGAAGGCCATCCAGCCTCGCGTCGCGAACGCCAGCAAGACGTAGCCCAGCGCGTCGGCCGCCATG
CCGGCGATAATGGCCTGCTTCTCGCCGAAACGTTTGGTGGCGGGACCAGTGACGAAGGCTTGAGCGAGGG
CGTGCAAGATTCCGAATACCGCAAGCGACAGGCCGATCATCGTCGCGCTCCAGCGAAAGCGGTCCTCGCC
GAAAATGACCCAGAGCGCTGCCGGCACCTGTCCTACGAGTTGCATGATAAAGAAGACAGTCATAAGTGCG
GCGACGATAGTCATGCCCCGCGCCCACCGGAAGGAGCTGACTGGGTTGAAGGCTCTCAAGGGCATCGGTC
GAGATCCCGGTGCCTAATGAGTGAGCTAACTTACATTAATTGCGTTGCGCTCACTGCCCGCTTTCCAGTC
GGGAAACCTGTCGTGCCAGCTGCATTAATGAATCGGCCAACGCGCGGGGAGAGGCGGTTTGCGTATTGGG
CGCCAGGGTGGTTTTTCTTTTCACCAGTGAGACGGGCAACAGCTGATTGCCCTTCACCGCCTGGCCCTGA
GAGAGTTGCAGCAAGCGGTCCACGCTGGTTTGCCCCAGCAGGCGAAAATCCTGTTTGATGGTGGTTAACG
GCGGGATATAACATGAGCTGTCTTCGGTATCGTCGTATCCCACTACCGAGATATCCGCACCAACGCGCAG
CCCGGACTCGGTAATGGCGCGCATTGCGCCCAGCGCCATCTGATCGTTGGCAACCAGCATCGCAGTGGGA
ACGATGCCCTCATTCAGCATTTGCATGGTTTGTTGAAAACCGGACATGGCACTCCAGTCGCCTTCCCGTT
CCGCTATCGGCTGAATTTGATTGCGAGTGAGATATTTATGCCAGCCAGCCAGACGCAGACGCGCCGAGAC
AGAACTTAATGGGCCCGCTAACAGCGCGATTTGCTGGTGACCCAATGCGACCAGATGCTCCACGCCCAGT
CGCGTACCGTCTTCATGGGAGAAAATAATACTGTTGATGGGTGTCTGGTCAGAGACATCAAGAAATAACG
CCGGAACATTAGTGCAGGCAGCTTCCACAGCAATGGCATCCTGGTCATCCAGCGGATAGTTAATGATCAG
CCCACTGACGCGTTGCGCGAGAAGATTGTGCACCGCCGCTTTACAGGCTTCGACGCCGCTTCGTTCTACC
ATCGACACCACCACGCTGGCACCCAGTTGATCGGCGCGAGATTTAATCGCCGCGACAATTTGCGACGGCG
CGTGCAGGGCCAGACTGGAGGTGGCAACGCCAATCAGCAACGACTGTTTGCCCGCCAGTTGTTGTGCCAC
GCGGTTGGGAATGTAATTCAGCTCCGCCATCGCCGCTTCCACTTTTTCCCGCGTTTTCGCAGAAACGTGG
CTGGCCTGGTTCACCACGCGGGAAACGGTCTGATAAGAGACACCGGCATACTCTGCGACATCGTATAACG
TTACTGGTTTCACATTCACCACCCTGAATTGACTCTCTTCCGGGCGCTATCATGCCATACCGCGAAAGGT
TTTGCGCCATTCGATGGTGTCCGGGATCTCGACGCTCTCCCTTATGCGACTCCTGCATTAGGAAGCAGCC
CAGTAGTAGGTTGAGGCCGTTGAGCACCGCCGCCGCAAGGAATGGTGCATGCAAGGAGATGGCGCCCAAC
AGTCCCCCGGCCACGGGGCCTGCCACCATACCCACGCCGAAACAAGCGCTCATGAGCCCGAAGTGGCGAG
CCCGATCTTCCCCATCGGTGATGTCGGCGATATAGGCGCCAGCAACCGCACCTGTGGCGCCGGTGATGCC
GGCCACGATGCGTCCGGCGTAGAGGATCGAGATCTCGATCCCGCGAAATTAATACGACTCACTATAGGGG
AATTGTGAGCGGATAACAATTCCCCACTAGTAATAATTTTGTTTAACTTTAAGAAGGAGATATACCATGG
GCAGCAGCCATCATCATCATCATCACAGCAGCGGTACCGGCAGCGGCCTGGAAGTTCTGTTCCAGGGGCC
CCATATGCTCGAGCTCACCAAGGAGCAGCTCTATCAGCAGGCCATGGAAGAGGCCGCCTGGCACCACATG
CCTCACCCCTCTGACTCTGAGCGTATTCGGCAGTACCTCCCCCGGAACCCCTGTCCGACGCCCCCCTACC
ACCACCAGATGCCACCCCCACACTCGGACACTGTGGAATTCTACCAGCGCCTGTCGACCGAGACACTCTT
CTTCATCTTCTACTATCTGGAGGGCACTAAGGCACAGTATCTGGCAGCCAAGGCCCTAAAGAAGCAGTCA
TGGCGATTCCACACCAAGGCGATGATGTGGTTCCAGAGGCACGAGGAGCCCAAGACCATCACTGACGAGT
TTGAGCAGGGCACCTACATCTACTTTGACTACGAGAAGTGGGGCCAGCGGAAGAAGGAAGGCTTCACCTT
TGAGTACCGCTACCTGGAGTAAGGATCCTAATAGTCTAGTAATAATTTTGTTTAACTTTAAGAAGGAGAT
ATACCATGGAAACTGAAGAAGGTAAACTGGTAATCTGGATTAACGGCGATAAAGGCTATAACGGTCTCGC
TGAAGTCGGTAAGAAATTCGAGAAAGATACCGGAATTAAAGTCACCGTTGAGCATCCGGATAAACTGGAA
GAGAAATTCCCACAGGTTGCGGCAACTGGCGATGGCCCTGACATTATCTTCTGGGCACACGACCGCTTTG
GTGGCTACGCTCAATCTGGCCTGTTGGCTGAAATCACCCCGGACAAAGCGTTCCAGGACAAGCTGTATCC
GTTTACCTGGGATGCCGTACGTTACAACGGCAAGCTGATTGCTTACCCGATCGCTGTTGAAGCGTTATCG
CTGATTTATAACAAAGACCTGCTGCCGAACCCGCCAAAAACCTGGGAAGAGATCCCGGCGCTGGATAAAG
AACTGAAAGCGAAAGGTAAGAGCGCCCTGATGTTCAACCTGCAAGAACCGTACTTCACCTGGCCGCTGAT
TGCTGCTGACGGGGGTTATGCGTTCAAGTATGAAAACGGCAAGTACGACATTAAAGACGTGGGCGTGGAT
AACGCTGGCGCGAAAGCGGGTCTGACCTTCCTGGTTGACCTGATTAAAAACAAACACATGAATGCAGACA
CCGATTACTCCATCGCAGAAGCTGCCTTTAATAAAGGCGAAACAGCGATGACCATCAACGGCCCGTGGGC
ATGGTCCAACATCGACACCAGCAAAGTGAATTATGGTGTAACGGTACTGCCGACCTTCAAGGGTCAACCA
TCCAAACCGTTCGTTGGCGTGCTGAGCGCAGGTATTAACGCCGCCAGTCCGAACAAAGAGCTGGCAAAAG
AGTTCCTCGAAAACTATCTGCTGACTGATGAAGGTCTGGAAGCGGTTAATAAAGACAAACCGCTGGGTGC
CGTAGCGCTGAAGTCTTACGAGGAAGAGTTGGCGAAAGATCCACGTATTGCCGCCACGATGGAAAACGCC
CAGAAAGGTGAAATCATGCCGAACATCCCGCAGATGTCCGCTTTCTGGTATGCCGTGCGTACTGCGGTGA
TCAACGCCGCCAGCGGTCGTCAGACTGTCGATGAAGCCCTTAAAGACGCGCAGACTGGTACCGGCAGCGG
CCTGGAAGTTCTGTTCCAGGGGCCCCATATGCTCGAGATGGTGACGGACCAATTTGGAATGATTGGCCTG
TTAACATTTATCAGGGCAGCAGAGACAGACCCAGGAATGGTACATCTTGCATTAGGAAGTGACTTAACAA
CATTAGGCCTCAATCTGAACTCTCCTGAAAATCTCTACCCCAAATTTGCGTCACCCTGGGCATCTTCACC
TTGTCGACCTCAAGACATAGACTTCCATGTTCCATCTGAGTACTTAACGAACATTCACATTAGGGATAAG
CTGGCTGCAATAAAACTTGGCCGATATGGTGAAGACCTTCTCTTCTATCTCTATTACATGAATGGAGGAG
ACGTATTACAACTTTTAGCTGCAGTGGAGCTTTTTAACCGTGATTGGAGATACCACAAAGAAGAACGAGT
ATGGATTACCAGGGCACCAGGCATGGAGCCAACAATGAAAACCAATACCTATGAGAGGGGAACATATTAC
TTCTTTGACTGTCTTAACTGGAGGAAAGTAGCTAAGGAGTTCCATCTGGAATATGACAAATTAGAAGAAC
GGCCTCACCTGCCATCCACCTTCAACTACAACCCTGCTCAGCAAGCCTTCTAAGGATCCTAATAGTCTAG
AGCTAGCCCTAGGAGATCCGGCTGCTAACAAAGCCCGAAAGGAAGCTGAGTTGGCTGCTGCCACCGCTGA
GCAATAACTAGCATAACCCCTTGGGGCCTCTAAACGGGTCTTGAGGGGTTTTTTGCTGAAAGGAGGAACT
ATATCCGGATATCCCGCAAGAGGCCCGGCAGTACCGGCATAACCAAGCCTATGCCTACAGCATCCAGGGT
GACGGTGCCGAGGATGACGATGAGCGCATTGTTAGATTTCATACACGGTGCCTGACTGCGTTAGCAATTT
AACTGTGATAAACTACCGCATTAAAGCTTATCGATGATAAGCTGTCAAACATGAGAA
